>Addgene plasmid #185226 | pST_pvLEA22mer_shuffle_1 (pBS0727) | addgene full sequence | sequence record 366859 | Addgene NGS Result
CACCTGACGTCGACGGATCGGGAGATCTCCCGATCCCCTATGGTGCACTCTCAGTACAATCTGCTCTGAT
GCCGCATAGTTAAGCCAGTATCTGCTCCCTGCTTGTGTGTTGGAGGTCGCTGAGTAGTGCGCGAGCAAAA
TTTAAGCTACAACAAGGCAAGGCTTGACCGACAATTGCATGAAGAATCTGCTTAGGGTTAGGCGTTTTGC
GCTGCTTCGCGATGTACGGGCCAGATATACGCGTTGACATTGATTATTGACTAGTTATTAATAGTAATCA
ATTACGGGGTCATTAGTTCATAGCCCATATATGGAGTTCCGCGTTACATAACTTACGGTAAATGGCCCGC
CTGGCTGACCGCCCAACGACCCCCGCCCATTGACGTCAATAATGACGTATGTTCCCATAGTAACGCCAAT
AGGGACTTTCCATTGACGTCAATGGGTGGAGTATTTACGGTAAACTGCCCACTTGGCAGTACATCAAGTG
TATCATATGCCAAGTACGCCCCCTATTGACGTCAATGACGGTAAATGGCCCGCCTGGCATTATGCCCAGT
ACATGACCTTATGGGACTTTCCTACTTGGCAGTACATCTACGTATTAGTCATCGCTATTACCATGGTGAT
GCGGTTTTGGCAGTACATCAATGGGCGTGGATAGCGGTTTGACTCACGGGGATTTCCAAGTCTCCACCCC
ATTGACGTCAATGGGAGTTTGTTTTGGCACCAAAATCAACGGGACTTTCCAAAATGTCGTAACAACTCCG
CCCCATTGACGCAAATGGGCGGTAGGCGTGTACGGTGGGAGGTCTATATAAGCAGAGCTCTCTGGCTAAC
TAGAGAACCCACTGCTTACTGGCTTATCGAAATTAATACGACTCACTATAGGGAGACCCAAGCTGGCTAG
CCACCATGGGAGGAGAGGCCAAGAAAAAAAAAGCCGCCACCGCCGACGAGGAGGAGACCAAGGACAAGGG
CGGCTGATGAATTGCCAATTGAAATTTGACGGCCTATGTCACTGAAACTATCCAAACACCCCATGTCGAT
ACTGAACGTATCGACGCATACCTCCTTCCTTGAAAACGCACAATCATACAACTGGGCACATAATGCGTAC
GCCCATCTAGTACACCCATCTCTGTAGGTCCAGTTCAAGAGCTGGAAGAGCACCCTCCACTTAGACGTGC
CGTAAGATAGAGGTTAGTGAGAATAGCCATCCAATATGAGCGTTGATAGCTAGACGAGGATAAGGCAGTG
ATAGAAGGGGCACCAAGCTTCATTCGCACCCGCTGATCAGCCTCGACTGTGCCTTCTAGTTGCCAGCCAT
CTGTTGTTTGCCCCTCCCCCGTGCCTTCCTTGACCCTGGAAGGTGCCACTCCCACTGTCCTTTCCTAATA
AAATGAGGAAATTGCATCGCATTGTCTGAGTAGGTGTCATTCTATTCTGGGGGGTGGGGTGGGGCAGGAC
AGCAAGGGGGAGGATTGGGAAGACAATAGCAGGCATGCTGGGGATGCGGTGGGCTCTATGGCTTCTGAGG
CGGAAAGAACCAGCTGGGGCTCTAGGGGGTATCCCC
[124 nt withheld, positions 1577-1700]
C
[91 nt withheld, positions 1702-1792]
A
[49 nt withheld, positions 1794-1842]
CCTTTGACGTTGGAGTCCACGTTCTTT
[37 nt withheld, positions 1870-1906]
ACCCTATCTCGGTCTATTCTTTTGATTTATAAGGGATTTTGCCGATTTCGGCCTATTGGTTAAAAAATGA
GCTGATTTAACAAAAATTTAACGCGAATTAATTCTGTGGAATGTGTGTCAGTTAGGGTGTGGAAAGTCCC
CAGGCTCCCCAGCAGGCAGAAGTATGCAAAGCATGCATCTCAATTAGTCAGCAACCAGGTGTGGAAAGTC
CCCAGGCTCCCCAGCAGGCAGAAGTATGCAAAGCATGCATCTCAATTAGTCAGCAACCATAGTCCCGCCC
CTAACTCCGCCCATCCCGCCCCTAACTCCGCCCAGTTCCGCCCATTCTCCGCCCCATGGCTGACTAATTT
TTTTTATTTATGCAGAGGCCGAGGCCGCCTCTGCCTCTGAGCTATTCCAGAAGTAGTGAGGAGGCTTTTT
TGGAGGCCTAGGCTTTTGCAAAAAGCTCCCGGGAGCTTGTATATCCATTTTCGGATCTGATCAGCACGTG
TTGACAATTAATCATCGGCATAGTATATCGGCATAGTATAATACGACAAGGTGAGGAACTAAACCATGGC
CAAGTTGACCAGTGCCGTTCCGGTGCTCACCGCGCGCGACGTCGCCGGAGCGGTCGAGTTCTGGACCGAC
CGGCTCGGGTTCTCCCGGGACTTCGTGGAGGACGACTTCGCCGGTGTGGTCCGGGACGACGTGACCCTGT
TCATCAGCGCGGTCCAGGACCAGGTGGTGCCGGACAACACCCTGGCCTGGGTGTGGGTGCGCGGCCTGGA
CGAGCTGTACGCCGAGTGGTCGGAGGTCGTGTCCACGAACTTCCGGGACGCCTCCGGGCCGGCCATGACC
GAGATCGGCGAGCAGCCGTGGGGGCGGGAGTTCGCCCTGCGCGACCCGGCCGGCAACTGCGTGCACTTCG
TGGCCGAGGAGCAGGACTGACACGTGCTACGAGATTTCGATTCCACCGCCGCCTTCTATGAAAGGTTGGG
CTTCGGAATCGTTTTCCGGGACGCCGGCTGGATGATCCTCCAGCGCGGGGATCTCATGCTGGAGTTCTTC
GCCCACCCCAACTTGTTTATTGCAGCTTATAATGGTTACAAATAAAGCAATAGCATCACAAATTTCACAA
ATAAAGCATTTTTTTCACTGCATTCTAGTTGTGGTTTGTCCAAACTCATCAATGTATCTTATCATGTCTG
TATACCGTCGACCTCTAGCTAGAGCTTGGCGTAATCATGGTCATAGCTGTTTCCTGTGTGAAATTGTTAT
CCGCTCACAATTCCACACAACATACGAGCCGGAAGCATAAAGTGTAAAGCCTGGGGTGCCTAATGAGTGA
GCTAACTTACATTAATTGCGTTGCGCTCACTGCCCGCTTTCCAGTCGGGAAACCTGTCGTGCCAGCTGCA
TTAATGAATCGGCCAACGCGCGGGGAGAGGCGGTTTGCGTATTGGGCGCTCTTCCGCTTCCTCGCTCACT
GACTCGCTGCGCTCGGTCGTTCGGCTGCGGCGAGCGGTATCAGCTCACTCAAAGGCGGTAATACGGTTAT
CCACAGAATCAGGGGATAACGCAGGAAAGAACATGTGAGCAAAAGGCCAGCAAAAGGCCAGGAACCGTAA
AAAGGCCGCGTTGCTGGCGTTTTTCCATAGGCTCCGCCCCCCTGACGAGCATCACAAAAATCGACGCTCA
AGTCAGAGGTGGCGAAACCCGACAGGACTATAAAGATACCAGGCGTTTCCCCCTGGAAGCTCCCTCGTGC
GCTCTCCTGTTCCGACCCTGCCGCTTACCGGATACCTGTCCGCCTTTCTCCCTTCGGGAAGCGTGGCGCT
TTCTCATAGCTCACGCTGTAGGTATCTCAGTTCGGTGTAGGTCGTTCGCTCCAAGCTGGGCTGTGTGCAC
GAACCCCCCGTTCAGCCCGACCGCTGCGCCTTATCCGGTAACTATCGTCTTGAGTCCAACCCGGTAAGAC
ACGACTTATCGCCACTGGCAGCAGCCACTGGTAACAGGATTAGCAGAGCGAGGTATGTAGGCGGTGCTAC
AGAGTTCTTGAAGTGGTGGCCTAACTACGGCTACACTAGAAGAACAGTATTTGGTATCTGCGCTCTGCTG
AAGCCAGTTACCTTCGGAAAAAGAGTTGGTAGCTCTTGATCCGGCAAACAAACCACCGCTGGTAGCGGTG
GTTTTTTTGTTTGCAAGCAGCAGATTACGCGCAGAAAAAAAGGATCTCAAGAAGATCCTTTGATCTTTTC
TACGGGGTCTGACGCTCAGTGGAACGAAAACTCACGTTAAGGGATTTTGGTCATGAGATTATCAAAAAGG
ATCTTCACCTAGATCCTTTTAAATTAAAAATGAAGTTTTAAATCAATCTAAAGTATATATGAGTAAACTT
GGTCTGACAGTTACCAATGCTTAATCAGTGAGGCACCTATCTCAGCGATCTGTCTATTTCGTTCATCCAT
AGTTGCCTGACTCCCCGTCGTGTAGATAACTACGATACGGGAGGGCTTACCATCTGGCCCCAGTGCTGCA
ATGATACCGCGAGACCCACGCTCACCGGCTCCAGATTTATCAGCAATAAACCAGCCAGCCGGAAGGGCCG
AGCGCAGAAGTGGTCCTGCAACTTTATCCGCCTCCATCCAGTCTATTAATTGTTGCCGGGAAGCTAGAGT
AAGTAGTTCGCCAGTTAATAGTTTGCGCAACGTTGTTGCCATTGCTACAGGCATCGTGGTGTCACGCTCG
TCGTTTGGTATGGCTTCATTCAGCTCCGGTTCCCAACGATCAAGGCGAGTTACATGATCCCCCATGTTGT
GCAAAAAAGCGGTTAGCTCCTTCGGTCCTCCGATCGTTGTCAGAAGTAAGTTGGCCGCAGTGTTATCACT
CATGGTTATGGCAGCACTGCATAATTCTCTTACTGTCATGCCATCCGTAAGATGCTTTTCTGTGACTGGT
GAGTACTCAACCAAGTCATTCTGAGAATAGTGTATGCGGCGACCGAGTTGCTCTTGCCCGGCGTCAATAC
GGGATAATACCGCGCCACATAGCAGAACTTTAAAAGTGCTCATCATTGGAAAACGTTCTTCGGGGCGAAA
ACTCTCAAGGATCTTACCGCTGTTGAGATCCAGTTCGATGTAACCCACTCGTGCACCCAACTGATCTTCA
GCATCTTTTACTTTCACCAGCGTTTCTGGGTGAGCAAAAACAGGAAGGCAAAATGCCGCAAAAAAGGGAA
TAAGGGCGACACGGAAATGTTGAATACTCATACTCTTCCTTTTTCAATATTATTGAAGCATTTATCAGGG
TTATTGTCTCATGAGCGGATACATATTTGAATGTATTTAGAAAAATAAACAAATAGGGGTTCCGCGCACA
TTTCCCCGAAAAGTGC
Features (pLannotate 1.2.2; 20 found; start..end, strand, type, name):
     39..91      -  misc_feature   bom (fragment): basis of mobility region from pBR322
    246..625     +  enhancer       CMV enhancer: human cytomegalovirus immediate early enhancer
    626..829     +  promoter       CMV promoter: human cytomegalovirus (CMV) immediate early promoter
    825..858     +  LTR            5' LTR (truncated) (fragment): truncated 5' long terminal repeat (LTR) from HIV-1
    874..892     +  promoter       T7 promoter: promoter for bacteriophage T7 RNA polymerase
   1307..1531    +  polyA_signal   bGH poly(A) signal: bovine growth hormone polyadenylation signal
   1535..1556    +  promoter       SV40 promoter (fragment): SV40 enhancer and early promoter
   1577..2005    +  rep_origin     f1 ori (sequence partly withheld): f1 bacteriophage origin of replication; arrow indicates direction of (+) strand synthesis
   2019..2348    +  promoter       SV40 promoter: SV40 enhancer and early promoter
   2396..2443    +  promoter       EM7 promoter: synthetic bacterial promoter&nbsp
   2462..2836    +  CDS            BleoR: antibiotic-binding protein; Sh ble from Streptoalloteichus hindustanus; confers resistance to bleomycin, phleomycin, and Zeocin™
   2846..2971    +  CDS            ble (fragment): BLE_KLEPN - Experimental evidence at protein level: Swiss-Prot protein existence level 1. Binding protein with a strong affinity to the bleomycin family of antibiotics. Binds to CL990; an antimitotic-antibiotic compound. From Klebsiella pneumoniae.
   2966..3087    +  polyA_signal   SV40 poly(A) signal: SV40 polyadenylation signal
   3160..3176    -  protein_bind   lac operator: The lac repressor binds to the lac operator to inhibit transcription in E. coli. This inhibition can be relieved by adding lactose or isopropyl-β-D-thiogalactopyranoside (IPTG). lac repressor encoded by lacI
   3184..3214    -  promoter       lac promoter: promoter for the E. coli lac operon
   3229..3250    -  protein_bind   CAP binding site: CAP binding activates transcription in the presence of cAMP. E. coli catabolite activator protein
   3263..3355    -  CDS            lacI (fragment): lac repressor; lacI; The lac repressor binds to the lac operator to inhibit transcription in E. coli. This inhibition can be relieved by adding lactose or isopropyl-β-D-thiogalactopyranoside (IPTG).
   3538..4126    -  rep_origin     ori: high-copy-number ColE1/pMB1/pBR322/pUC origin of replication
   4297..5157    -  CDS            AmpR: β-lactamase; bla; confers resistance to ampicillin, carbenicillin, and related antibiotics
   5158..5262    -  promoter       AmpR promoter: bla
