[The description below was written by a language model from this plasmid's Addgene catalogue record and pLannotate feature annotations shown in this document.]
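Description:
pST_pvLEA22mer_shuffle_1 (pBS0727) is a 5.3 kb mammalian expression plasmid built on a backbone recorded as YK 02. It carries a 372 bp insert encoding pvLEA22mer_shuffle_1, a sequence attributed to the sleeping chironomid Polypedilum vanderplanki and introduced by Gibson cloning. The name suggests a shuffled variant of a 22-residue LEA repeat motif, but the record does not describe the design. In bacteria the plasmid is maintained at high copy from a ColE1/pUC-type origin and selected with ampicillin through the bla gene under its native promoter. An f1 origin is also present, along with small remnants of lac regulatory sequence and a bom fragment.

The automated annotation does not label the insert itself, but the unannotated interval between the T7 promoter and the bovine growth hormone polyadenylation signal is where the coding sequence would sit. Expression there is driven by the human CMV immediate-early enhancer and promoter, and the T7 promoter offers a site for in vitro transcription or sequencing. No epitope tag, signal peptide or reporter is annotated, so the record does not show whether the protein is fused to anything. A second cassette places the Sh ble gene under tandem SV40 early and EM7 promoters with an SV40 poly(A) signal, giving Zeocin resistance in both mammalian cells and E. coli. The short HIV-1 LTR, extra SV40 promoter and Klebsiella ble fragments are probably annotation artefacts rather than functional parts.

The construct was made for a study testing natural and designed proteins inspired by extremotolerant organisms for condensate formation and protection against apoptosis in human cells. It was among the worst performers in that assay, inducing apoptosis rather than attenuating it. The depositor names pSecTag2 B as the assay's negative control.
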