Addgene plasmid #185226: pST_pvLEA22mer_shuffle_1 (pBS0727)
Purpose: For the mammalian expression of the sleeping chironomid protein pvLEA22mer_shuffle_1. This is one of the bottom performing targets in our apoptosis assay (it induced apoptosis).
Depositing lab: Pamela Silver. Depositing organization: Harvard Medical School. Publication: Natural and Designed Proteins Inspired by Extremotolerant Organisms Can Form Condensates and Attenuate Apoptosis in Human Cells. Veling MT, Nguyen DT, Thadani NN, Oster ME, Rollins NJ, Brock KP, Bethel NP, Lim S, Baker D, Way JC, Marks DS, Chang RL, Silver PA. ACS Synth Biol. 2022 Mar 18;11(3):1292-1302. doi: 10.1021/acssynbio.1c00572. Epub 2022 Feb 18. PubMed 35176859.
Backbone
  Vector backbone: YK 02
  Vector type: Mammalian Expression
Growth in bacteria
  Bacterial resistance: Ampicillin, 100 μg/mL
  Growth temperature: 37°C
  Growth strain: DH5alpha
  Copy number: High Copy
Gene/Insert
  Gene/Insert name: pvLEA22mer_shuffle_1
  Species: P. vanderplanki
  Insert size (bp): 372
  Cloning method: Gibson Cloning
Terms and licenses: Academic/Nonprofit Terms; Industry Terms: Not Available to Industry
Depositor comments: This is one of the bottom performing targets in our apoptosis assay (it induced apoptosis). See supplemental table 2 in our paper to see its performance in our assay. The negative control for this assay is pSecTag2 B which can be obtained from Thermo here https://www.thermofisher.com/order/catalog/product/V90020
How to cite: pST_pvLEA22mer_shuffle_1 (pBS0727) was a gift from Pamela Silver (Addgene plasmid # 185226 ; http://n2t.net/addgene:185226 ; RRID:Addgene_185226)
